Addgene plasmid #65224: pRK5RS-HERCD533
Purpose: Expression of dominant negative EGFR in mammalian cells
Depositing lab: Axel Ullrich. Depositing organization: Max Planck Institute of Biochemistry. Publication: Anti-oncogenic activity of signalling-defective epidermal growth factor receptor mutants. Redemann N, Holzmann B, von Ruden T, Wagner EF, Schlessinger J, Ullrich A. Mol Cell Biol. 1992 Feb;12(2):491-8. PubMed 1346334.
Backbone
  Vector backbone: pRK5
  Backbone manufacturer: BD PharMingen
  Backbone size w/o insert (bp): 4754
  Total vector size (bp): 8654
  Modifications to backbone: modified MCS
  Vector type: Mammalian Expression
Growth in bacteria
  Bacterial resistance: Ampicillin, 100 μg/mL
  Growth temperature: 37°C
  Growth strain: DH5alpha
  Copy number: Low Copy
Gene/Insert
  Gene/Insert name: HERCD533
  Species: H. sapiens (human)
  Insert size (bp): 3900
  Mutation: deleted AA 654-1186
  GenBank ID: NM_005228
  Entrez Gene: EGFR (a.k.a. ERBB, ERBB1, ERRP, HER1, NISBD2, NNCIS, PIG61, mENA)
  Promoter: CMV
  Cloning method: Restriction Enzyme; 5′ cloning site XbaI (not destroyed); 3′ cloning site XbaI (not destroyed)
  Sequencing primers: 5′ CATACGATTTAGGTGACACTATAG; 3′ TATAAGCTGCAATAAAC
Terms and licenses: Academic/Nonprofit Terms; Industry Terms: Not Available to Industry
Depositor comments: Insert codes for AA 1-653 (extracellular and transmembrane domains) Note: Amino acid number may be off when compared to current NCBI entry. Please check QC sequence to verify end of coding region.
How to cite: pRK5RS-HERCD533 was a gift from Axel Ullrich (Addgene plasmid # 65224 ; http://n2t.net/addgene:65224 ; RRID:Addgene_65224)
