[The description below was written by a language model from this plasmid's Addgene catalogue record.]
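Description:
pRK5RS-HERCD533 is a mammalian expression plasmid built on a pRK5 backbone with a modified multiple cloning site, designed to produce a dominant-negative form of the human epidermal growth factor receptor (EGFR, also known as HER1/ERBB1). It is propagated in E. coli under ampicillin selection and is recorded as low copy. The record lists a backbone of about 4.75 kb and a total size of about 8.65 kb. No feature table is provided, so elements such as the bacterial origin, polyadenylation signal or any mammalian selection marker are not documented here.

The insert, HERCD533, is listed as roughly 3.9 kb, was cloned as an XbaI fragment with both sites retained, and is expressed from the CMV promoter, a strong constitutive promoter in most mammalian cell lines. The mutant lacks residues 654–1186, a deletion of 533 C-terminal amino acids, so that the encoded protein comprises residues 1–653: the extracellular ligand-binding region and the transmembrane domain, without the cytoplasmic portion that carries the kinase domain and autophosphorylation sites. Such a truncated receptor would be expected to reach the cell surface, bind ligand and pair with full-length receptors, but it cannot signal. This is the usual basis for dominant-negative inhibition of receptor tyrosine kinases. The depositor cautions that residue numbering may differ from the current reference entry and that the end of the coding region should be checked against sequence data. No epitope tag or reporter is recorded. The construct is used to suppress EGFR signalling in transfected mammalian cells, and the associated work examined the anti-oncogenic activity of signalling-defective receptor mutants.
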