>Addgene plasmid #65224 | pRK5RS-HERCD533 | addgene partial sequence | sequence record 163763 | SP6 5'-ATTTAGGTGACACTATAG-3'
TCCACTCCCAGGTCCAACTGCACCTCGGTTCTATCGCGATTGAATTCCCCGGGGATCCTCTAGAGTCAGC
TTATCGATTCTAGCCGAGTCCCCGCCTCGCCGCCAACGCCACAACCACCGCGCACGGCCCCCTGACTCCG
TCCAGTATTGATCGGGAGAGCCGGAGCGAGCTCTTCGGGGAGCAGCGATGCGACCCTCCGGGACGGCCGG
GGCAGCGCTCCTGGCGCTGCTGGCTGCGCTCTGCCCGGCGAGTCGGGCTCTGGAGGAAAAGAAAGTTTGC
CAAGGCACGAGTAACAAGCTCACGCAGTTGGGCACTTTTGAAGATCATTTTCTCAGCCTCCAGAGGATGT
TCAATAACTGTGAGGTGGTCCTTGGGAATTTGGAAATTACCTATGTGCAGAGGAATTATGATCTTTCCTT
CTTAAAGACCATCCAGGAGGTGGCTGGTTATGTCCTCATTGCCCTCAACACAGTGGAGCGAATTCCTTTG
GAAAACCTGCAGATCATCAGAGGAAATATGTACTACGAAAATTCCTATGCCTTAGCAGTCTTATCTAACT
ATGATGCAAATAAAACCGGACTGAAGGAGCTGCCCATGAGAAATTTACAGGAAATCCTGCATGGCGCCGT
GCGGTTCAGCAACAACCCTGCCCTGTGCAACGTGGAGAGCATCCAGTGGCGGGACATAGTCAGCAGTGAC
TTTCTCAGCAACATGTCGATGGACTTCCAGAACCACCTGGGCAGCTGCCAAAAGTGTGATCCAAGCTGTC
CCAATGGGAGCTGCTGGGGTGCAGGAGAGGAGAACTGCCAGAA
