>Addgene plasmid #65224 | pRK5RS-HERCD533 | addgene partial sequence | sequence record 163765 | SV40pA-R 5'-GAAATTTGTGATGCTATTGC-3'
AGTTGGGCCATGGCGGCCAAGCTTGATATCGAATTCGCGGCCGCGAATTCCTGCAGCCCGGGGGATCCAC
TAGTTCTAGAGCGCCTTCGCATGAAGAGGCCGATCCCCAGGGCCACCACCAGCAGCAAGAGGAGGGCCCC
CACCATCCCAGTGGCGATGGACGGGATCTTAGGCCCATTCGTTGGACAGCCTTCAAGACCTGGCCCAGTG
CATCCGTAGGTGCAGTTTGGATGGCACAGGTGGCACACATGGCCGGCGTCTGCGTACTTCCAGACCAGGG
TGTTGTTTTCTCCCATGACTCCTGCCGGGCAGGTCTTGACGCAGTGGGGGCCGTCAATGTAGTGGGCACA
CTGGATACAGTTGTCTGGTCCCCGTCCTGTGCAGGTGATGTTCATGGCCTGAGGCAGGCACTCTGGGTGG
CACTGTATGCACTCAGAGTTCTCCACAAACTCCCTTGGCTCACCCTCCAGAAGGTTGCACTTGTCCACGC
ATTCCCTGCCTCGGCTGACATTCCGGCAAGAGACGCAGTCCCTGGGCTCCGGGCCCCAGCAGCCCTCGGG
GGAGCACAAGGCATGGCAGACCTGGCCTGTGGCCTTGCAGCTGTTTTCACCTCTGTTGCTTATAATTTTG
GTTTTCTGACCGGAGGTCCCAAACAGTTTTTTCCAGTTTATTGTATTTGCATAGCACAAATTTTTGTTTC
CTGAAATTATCACATCTCCATCACTTATCTCCTTGAGGGAGCGTAATCCCAAGGATGTTATGTTCAGGCT
GACGACTGCAAGAGAAAACTGACCATGTTGCTTGGTCCTGC
